Addgene plasmid #122102: pAAV-EF1α1.1-FLPX-rc [Chronos-GFP]
Purpose: AAV-mediated expression of Chronos-GFP under the EF1α1.1 promoter in frt/reversed (Flp-dependent) manner.
Depositing lab: Edward Boyden. Depositing organization: Massachusetts Institute of Technology. Publication: Independent optical excitation of distinct neural populations. Klapoetke NC, Murata Y, Kim SS, Pulver SR, Birdsey-Benson A, Cho YK, Morimoto TK, Chuong AS, Carpenter EJ, Tian Z, Wang J, Xie Y, Yan Z, Zhang Y, Chow BY, Surek B, Melkonian M, Jayaraman V, Constantine-Paton M, Wong GK, Boyden ES. Nat Methods. 2014 Mar;11(3):338-46. doi: 10.1038/nmeth.2836. Epub 2014 Feb 9. PubMed 24509633.
Backbone
  Vector backbone: AAV- EF1α1.1-FLPX
  Backbone manufacturer: Epoch
  Backbone size w/o insert (bp): 5156
  Total vector size (bp): 6866
  Vector type: Mammalian Expression, AAV
Growth in bacteria
  Bacterial resistance: Ampicillin, 100 μg/mL
  Growth temperature: 37°C
  Growth strain: NEB Stable
  Growth instructions: Can use DH5alpha at 37°C or Stbl3 at 30°C. Carbenicillin is preferred over ampicillin. In DH5alpha this plasmid may act more like a high copy plasmid, although in Stbl3 it may act more like a low copy plasmid.
  Copy number: High Copy
Gene/Insert
  Gene/Insert name: Chronos-GFP (alt names: Stigeoclonium helveticum channelrhodopsin-GFP; ChR90-GFP)
  Species: Synthetic; Stigeoclonium helveticum
  Insert size (bp): 1710
  GenBank ID: KF992040
  Promoter: EF1a(1.1kb short version)
  Tag / fusion protein: GFP (C terminal on insert)
  Cloning method: Restriction Enzyme; 5′ cloning site EcoRI (not destroyed); 3′ cloning site BamHI (not destroyed)
  Sequencing primers: 5′ ggatcttggttcattctcaag; 3′ aaagagacagcaaccagg
Terms and licenses: Academic/Nonprofit Terms; Industry Terms: Not Available to Industry
Depositor comments: The plasmid is fully sequenced in the coding sequence regions (opsin-fluorophore and important flanking regions). Multiple digestions were done to verify the vector structure. The construct and the virus were both tested in vitro.
How to cite: pAAV-EF1α1.1-FLPX-rc [Chronos-GFP] was a gift from Edward Boyden (Addgene plasmid # 122102 ; http://n2t.net/addgene:122102 ; RRID:Addgene_122102)
