[The description below was written by a language model from this plasmid's Addgene catalogue record and pLannotate feature annotations shown in this document.]
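Description:
pAAV-EF1α1.1-FLPX-rc [Chronos-GFP] is a 6.9 kb AAV transfer plasmid for Flp recombinase-dependent expression of the channelrhodopsin Chronos in mammalian cells. It is propagated in E. coli through a high-copy ColE1/pUC-type origin with ampicillin (β-lactamase) selection. An f1 phage origin is also present in the backbone. The expression cassette lies between AAV2 inverted terminal repeats, which allow it to be packaged into recombinant AAV particles. The automated annotation finds a full ITR on the 3′ side but only short ITR fragments on the 5′ side. That may reflect the difficulty of sequencing and annotating these repeats rather than a real truncation.

The payload is Chronos (also called ChR90), an opsin from the alga Stigeoclonium helveticum, fused at its C terminus to GFP; the feature table calls the fluorophore EGFP. The short "CoChR" hit in the table is probably a homology match within the Chronos coding region, not a second opsin. Transcription is driven by a 1.1 kb shortened EF1α promoter, made up of the core promoter plus truncated intron A. The opsin-GFP coding sequence sits in reverse orientation relative to this promoter and is bracketed by oppositely oriented minimal FRT sites. Short segments annotated as β-globin intron fragments adjoin each FRT and may be unrecognised additional recombination sites. Without Flp, the antisense insert should yield no functional protein. Flp-mediated inversion places it in the sense orientation for expression. A WPRE and a bovine growth hormone polyadenylation signal downstream enhance transcript stability and processing.

The construct is intended for optogenetic excitation restricted to Flp-expressing cell populations, such as genetically defined neurons. The depositor reports that both the plasmid and the derived virus were tested in vitro.
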