Features (pLannotate 1.2.2; 21 found; start..end, strand, type, name):
     12..39      +  repeat_region  AAV2 ITR (fragment): inverted terminal repeat of adeno-associated virus serotype 2 inverted
     68..95      +  repeat_region  AAV2 ITR (fragment): inverted terminal repeat of adeno-associated virus serotype 2 inverted
    164..375     +  promoter       EF-1α core promoter: core promoter for human elongation factor EF-1α
    376..485     +  intron         EF-1α intron A (fragment): intron upstream of the start codon of human EF-1α
   1111..1314    +  intron         EF-1α intron A: truncated intron upstream of the start codon of human EF-1α
   1330..1363    +  protein_bind   FRT (minimal): supports FLP-mediated excision but not integration (Turan and Bode, 2011) FLP recombinase from the Saccharomyces cerevisiae 2μ plasmid
   1364..1413    -  intron         β-globin intron (fragment): internally truncated intron from human β-globin
   1457..2173    -  CDS            EGFP: the original enhanced GFP (Yang et al., 1996) mammalian codon-optimized
   2513..2540    -  CDS            CoChR (fragment): high-photocurrent channelrhodopsin from Chloromonas oogama (Shemesh et al., 2017)
   3190..3223    -  protein_bind   FRT (minimal): supports FLP-mediated excision but not integration (Turan and Bode, 2011) FLP recombinase from the Saccharomyces cerevisiae 2μ plasmid
   3224..3274    -  intron         β-globin intron (fragment): internally truncated intron from human β-globin
   3313..3901    +  misc_feature   WPRE: woodchuck hepatitis virus posttranscriptional regulatory element
   3904..4127    +  polyA_signal   bGH poly(A) signal: bovine growth hormone polyadenylation signal
   4129..4269    +  repeat_region  AAV2 ITR: inverted terminal repeat of adeno-associated virus serotype 2 inverted
   4274..4325    -  misc_feature   bom (fragment): basis of mobility region from pBR322
   4344..4799    +  rep_origin     f1 ori (sequence partly withheld): f1 bacteriophage origin of replication; arrow indicates direction of (+) strand synthesis
   4800..4849    -  misc_feature   bom (fragment): basis of mobility region from pBR322
   4951..4986    -  CDS            rop (fragment): Rop protein, which maintains plasmids at low copy number; rop
   5081..5185    +  promoter       AmpR promoter: bla
   5186..6046    +  CDS            AmpR: β-lactamase; bla; confers resistance to ampicillin, carbenicillin, and related antibiotics
   6217..6805    +  rep_origin     ori: high-copy-number ColE1/pMB1/pBR322/pUC origin of replication
>Addgene plasmid #122102 | pAAV-EF1α1.1-FLPX-rc [Chronos-GFP] | addgene full sequence | sequence record 257673 | Addgene NGS Result
CCTGCAGGCAGCTGCGCGCTCGCTCGCTCACTGAGGCCGCCCGGGCGTCGGGCGACCTTTGGTCGCCCGG
CCTCAGTGAGCGAGCGAGCGCGCAGAGAGGGAGTGGCCAACTCCATCACTAGGGGTTCCTGTCGACTTAA
TTAAGGCTCCGGTGCCCGTCAGTGGGCAGAGCGCACATCGCCCACAGTCCCCGAGAAGTTGGGGGGAGGG
GTCGGCAATTGAACCGGTGCCTAGAGAAGGTGGCGCGGGGTAAACTGGGAAAGTGATGTCGTGTACTGGC
TCCGCCTTTTTCCCGAGGGTGGGGGAGAACCGTATATAAGTGCAGTAGTCGCCGTGAACGTTCTTTTTCG
CAACGGGTTTGCCGCCAGAACACAGGTAAGTGCCGTGTGTGGTTCCCGCGGGCCTGGCCTCTTTACGGGT
TATGGCCCTTGCGTGCCTTGAATTACTTCCACCTGGCTGCAGTACGTGATTCTTGATCCCGAGCTTCGGG
TTGGAAGTGGGTGGGAGAGTTCGAGGCCTTGCGCTTAAGGAGCCCCTTCGCCTCGTGCTTGAGTTGAGGC
CTGGCCTGGGCGCTGGGGCCGCCGCGTGCGAATCTGGTGGCACCTTCGCGCCTGTCTCGCTGCTTTCGAT
AAGTCTCTAGCCATTTAAAATTTTTGATGACCTGCTGCGACGCTTTTTTTCTGGCAAGATAGTCTTGTAA
ATGCGGGCCAAGATCTGCACACTGGTATTTCGGTTTTTGGGGCCGCGGGCGGCGACGGGGCCCGTGCGTC
CCAGCGCACATGTTCGACGAGGCGGGGCCTGCGAGCGCGGCCACCGAGAATCGGACGGGGGTAGTCTCAA
GCTGGCCGGCCTGCTCTGGTGCCTGGCCTCGCGCCGCCGTGTATCGCCCCGCCCTGGGCGGCAAGGCTGG
CCCGGTCGGCACCAGTTGCGTGAGCGGAAAGATGGCCGCTTCCCGGCCCTGCTGCAGGGAGCTCAAAATG
GAGGACGCGGCGCTCGGGAGAGCGGGCGGGTGAGTCACCCACACAAAGGAAAAGGGCCTTTCCGTCCTCA
GCCGTCGCTTCATGTGACTCCACGGAGTACCGGGCGCCGTCCAGGCACCTCGATTAGTTCTCGAGCTTTT
GGAGTACGTCGTCTTTAGGTTGGGGGGAGGGGTTTTATGCGATGGAGTTTCCCCACACTGAGTGGGTGGA
GACTGAAGTTAGGCCAGCTTGGCACTTGATGTAATTCTCCTTGGAATTTGCCCTTTTTGAGTTTGGATCT
TGGTTCATTCTCAAGCCTCAGACAGTGGTTCAAAGTTTTTTTCTTCCATTTCAGGTGTCGTGAGCTAGCG
AAGTTCCTATTCTCTAGAAAGTATAGGAACTTCGCAGAATGGTAGCTGGATTGTAGCTGCTATTAGCAAT
ATGAAACCTCTTAGAAGTTCCTATTCTTCAAAAGGTATAGGAACTTCGAATTCTCATTACTTGTACAGCT
CGTCCATGCCGAGAGTGATCCCGGCGGCGGTCACGAACTCCAGCAGGACCATGTGATCGCGCTTCTCGTT
GGGGTCTTTGCTCAGGGCGGACTGGGTGCTCAGGTAGTGGTTGTCGGGCAGCAGCACGGGGCCGTCGCCG
ATGGGGGTGTTCTGCTGGTAGTGGTCGGCGAGCTGCACGCTGCCGTCCTCGATGTTGTGGCGGATCTTGA
AGTTCACCTTGATGCCGTTCTTCTGCTTGTCGGCCATGATATAGACGTTGTGGCTGTTGTAGTTGTACTC
CAGCTTGTGCCCCAGGATGTTGCCGTCCTCCTTGAAGTCGATGCCCTTCAGCTCGATGCGGTTCACCAGG
GTGTCGCCCTCGAACTTCACCTCGGCGCGGGTCTTGTAGTTGCCGTCGTCCTTGAAGAAGATGGTGCGCT
CCTGGACGTAGCCTTCGGGCATGGCGGACTTGAAGAAGTCGTGCTGCTTCATGTGGTCGGGGTAGCGGCT
GAAGCACTGCACGCCGTAGGTCAGGGTGGTCACGAGGGTGGGCCAGGGCACGGGCAGCTTGCCGGTGGTG
CAAATGAACTTCAGGGTCAGCTTGCCGTAGGTGGCATCGCCCTCGCCCTCGCCGGACACGCTGAACTTGT
GGCCGTTTACGTCGCCGTCCAGCTCGACCAGGATGGGCACCACCCCGGTGAACAGCTCCTCGCCCTTGCT
CACTGCTACTACCGGTGCCGCCACTCCTCCCTCCTCCTCCTCGTCGACGAAGGTCTCGATCTCCATGTTC
TCGCCGGCCACGTTGATGGTGGTTGTCTTCCGGATGTCGCCGTGGATCAGGATGTGCTCGTGGATCTTCA
CTCTCAGGTGGTGGCCCAGGAAGCCCCAAGTGTTCTTGCTGATCAGATCCAGGATCAGGTGGCCGATTCC
GCTGGTGTAAGGTGTGATCAGGCCCAGTCCCTCGTGTCCGGCGATGAACATCACGGGGAACATCAGCCAA
GAGCAGAAGAAGACGTAGGCCATGATCTTGCAAATCTTCCGGCAGACGCCTTTGGGCAGGGTGTGGTAGC
TCTCGATATACACCTTGGCGATCTGGAAGAAGCAAGTCACGCCGTAGAACAGGCCGATCATGAAGAACAG
GATCTTCAGGGGGCCCTTTGTAAAGGCGGCTGTGATCCCCCACACGATGTTGCCGATGTCGGTCACCAGG
ATGGTCATGGTCCGCTTGCTGTACTCTTCGTGCAGTCCGGTCAGGTTGCTCAGGTGGATCAGGATCACGG
GGCAAGTCAGGAGCCACATGCTGTACCGCAGCCAAATCACGGCTCCTCCGTTGGTCTGGTACACTGTGGC
TGGGCTGTCGACCTCGTGGAACAGCTCGATGAAGCACTTGACGAGCTCGATCACGCAGACGTAGACCTCC
TCCCAGCCGGTTGTGGCCTTGAAGCTGTGCCAACCGTAGAAGATGAGCTGCACGATAGCCACGATCACGG
TGAACCACTGGAGTCCCACTGCGATCTTGTGCTGCAGCTCGGTTCCGTGGTTGATGTGGGGGAAGCAACC
GTGATCGGCTCCGGCTGTTGTGGCGTTAGAGGTTTCTCCGTGAGCGTCTGCTGCTGGTGTCACCACTGCT
GCGGCGCTCAGCAGGCCTCTAATTGTGGCTTCGGCGCTAGGCACGGCTGAGATAAAGGCGTGGGTCATTG
TGGCGGCTGTTTCCATGGTGGCGGATCCGGCGGCGCGCCGAAGTTCCTATACTTTCTAGAGAATAGGAAC
TTCTTGCCTTAACCCAGAAATTATCACTGTTATTCTTTAGAATGGTGCAAAGAGAAGTTCCTATACCTTT
TGAAGAATAGGAACTTCTCCGGAATCAACCTCTGGATTACAAAATTTGTGAAAGATTGACTGGTATTCTT
AACTATGTTGCTCCTTTTACGCTATGTGGATACGCTGCTTTAATGCCTTTGTATCATGCTATTGCTTCCC
GTATGGCTTTCATTTTCTCCTCCTTGTATAAATCCTGGTTGCTGTCTCTTTATGAGGAGTTGTGGCCCGT
TGTCAGGCAACGTGGCGTGGTGTGCACTGTGTTTGCTGACGCAACCCCCACTGGTTGGGGCATTGCCACC
ACCTGTCAGCTCCTTTCCGGGACTTTCGCTTTCCCCCTCCCTATTGCCACGGCGGAACTCATCGCCGCCT
GCCTTGCCCGCTGCTGGACAGGGGCTCGGCTGTTGGGCACTGACAATTCCGTGGTGTTGTCGGGGAAGCT
GACGTCCTTTCCATGGCTGCTCGCCTGTGTTGCCACCTGGATTCTGCGCGGGACGTCCTTCTGCTACGTC
CCTTCGGCCCTCAATCCAGCGGACCTTCCTTCCCGCGGCCTGCTGCCGGCTCTGCGGCCTCTTCCGCGTC
TTCGCCTTCGCCCTCAGACGAGTCGGATCTCCCTTTGGGCCGCCTCCCCGCCTTGTGCCTTCTAGTTGCC
AGCCATCTGTTGTTTGCCCCTCCCCCGTGCCTTCCTTGACCCTGGAAGGTGCCACTCCCACTGTCCTTTC
CTAATAAAATGAGGAAATTGCATCGCATTGTCTGAGTAGGTGTCATTCTATTCTGGGGGGTGGGGTGGGG
CAGGACAGCAAGGGGGAGGATTGGGAAGACAATAGCAGGCATGCTGGGGATGCGGTGGGCTCTATGGCAG
GAACCCCTAGTGATGGAGTTGGCCACTCCCTCTCTGCGCGCTCGCTCGCTCACTGAGGCCGGGCGACCAA
AGGTCGCCCGACGCCCGGGCTTTGCCCGGGCGGCCTCAGTGAGCGAGCGAGCGCGCAGCTGCCTGCAGGG
GCGCCTGATGCGGTATTTTCTCCTTACGCATCTGTGCGGTATTTCACACCGCATA
[95 nt withheld, positions 4326-4420]
T
[46 nt withheld, positions 4422-4467]
C
[141 nt withheld, positions 4469-4609]
CCTTTGACGTTGGAGTCCACGTTCTTT
[37 nt withheld, positions 4637-4673]
ACTCTATCTCGGGCTATTCTTTTGATTTATAAGGGATTTTGCCGATTTCGGTCTATTGGTTAAAAAATGA
GCTGATTTAACAAAAATTTAACGCGAATTTTAACAAAATATTAACGTTTACAATTTTATGGTGCACTCTC
AGTACAATCTGCTCTGATGCCGCATAGTTAAGCCAGCCCCGACACCCGCCAACACCCGCTGACGCGCCCT
GACGGGCTTGTCTGCTCCCGGCATCCGCTTACAGACAAGCTGTGACCGTCTCCGGGAGCTGCATGTGTCA
GAGGTTTTCACCGTCATCACCGAAACGCGCGAGACGAAAGGGCCTCGTGATACGCCTATTTTTATAGGTT
AATGTCATGATAATAATGGTTTCTTAGACGTCAGGTGGCACTTTTCGGGGAAATGTGCGCGGAACCCCTA
TTTGTTTATTTTTCTAAATACATTCAAATATGTATCCGCTCATGAGACAATAACCCTGATAAATGCTTCA
ATAATATTGAAAAAGGAAGAGTATGAGTATTCAACATTTCCGTGTCGCCCTTATTCCCTTTTTTGCGGCA
TTTTGCCTTCCTGTTTTTGCTCACCCAGAAACGCTGGTGAAAGTAAAAGATGCTGAAGATCAGTTGGGTG
CACGAGTGGGTTACATCGAACTGGATCTCAACAGCGGTAAGATCCTTGAGAGTTTTCGCCCCGAAGAACG
TTTTCCAATGATGAGCACTTTTAAAGTTCTGCTATGTGGCGCGGTATTATCCCGTATTGACGCCGGGCAA
GAGCAACTCGGTCGCCGCATACACTATTCTCAGAATGACTTGGTTGAGTACTCACCAGTCACAGAAAAGC
ATCTTACGGATGGCATGACAGTAAGAGAATTATGCAGTGCTGCCATAACCATGAGTGATAACACTGCGGC
CAACTTACTTCTGACAACGATCGGAGGACCGAAGGAGCTAACCGCTTTTTTGCACAACATGGGGGATCAT
GTAACTCGCCTTGATCGTTGGGAACCGGAGCTGAATGAAGCCATACCAAACGACGAGCGTGACACCACGA
TGCCTGTAGCAATGGCAACAACGTTGCGCAAACTATTAACTGGCGAACTACTTACTCTAGCTTCCCGGCA
ACAATTAATAGACTGGATGGAGGCGGATAAAGTTGCAGGACCACTTCTGCGCTCGGCCCTTCCGGCTGGC
TGGTTTATTGCTGATAAATCTGGAGCCGGTGAGCGTGGGTCTCGCGGTATCATTGCAGCACTGGGGCCAG
ATGGTAAGCCCTCCCGTATCGTAGTTATCTACACGACGGGGAGTCAGGCAACTATGGATGAACGAAATAG
ACAGATCGCTGAGATAGGTGCCTCACTGATTAAGCATTGGTAACTGTCAGACCAAGTTTACTCATATATA
CTTTAGATTGATTTAAAACTTCATTTTTAATTTAAAAGGATCTAGGTGAAGATCCTTTTTGATAATCTCA
TGACCAAAATCCCTTAACGTGAGTTTTCGTTCCACTGAGCGTCAGACCCCGTAGAAAAGATCAAAGGATC
TTCTTGAGATCCTTTTTTTCTGCGCGTAATCTGCTGCTTGCAAACAAAAAAACCACCGCTACCAGCGGTG
GTTTGTTTGCCGGATCAAGAGCTACCAACTCTTTTTCCGAAGGTAACTGGCTTCAGCAGAGCGCAGATAC
CAAATACTGTTCTTCTAGTGTAGCCGTAGTTAGGCCACCACTTCAAGAACTCTGTAGCACCGCCTACATA
CCTCGCTCTGCTAATCCTGTTACCAGTGGCTGCTGCCAGTGGCGATAAGTCGTGTCTTACCGGGTTGGAC
TCAAGACGATAGTTACCGGATAAGGCGCAGCGGTCGGGCTGAACGGGGGGTTCGTGCACACAGCCCAGCT
TGGAGCGAACGACCTACACCGAACTGAGATACCTACAGCGTGAGCTATGAGAAAGCGCCACGCTTCCCGA
AGGGAGAAAGGCGGACAGGTATCCGGTAAGCGGCAGGGTCGGAACAGGAGAGCGCACGAGGGAGCTTCCA
GGGGGAAACGCCTGGTATCTTTATAGTCCTGTCGGGTTTCGCCACCTCTGACTTGAGCGTCGATTTTTGT
GATGCTCGTCAGGGGGGCGGAGCCTATGGAAAAACGCCAGCAACGCGGCCTTTTTACGGTTCCTGGCCTT
TTGCTGGCCTTTTGCTCACATGT
